>Addgene plasmid #214996 | pLV UBC hTMEM115-3C-3xHA-P2A-eGFP | addgene full sequence | sequence record 431746 | Addgene NGS Result
CACAATAGAGGGTTGCTACTGTATTATATAATGATCTAAGTTCTTCTGATCCTGTCTGAAGGGATGGTTG
TAGCTGTCCCAGTATTTGTCTACAGCCTTCTGATGTTTCTAACAGGCCAGGATTAACTGCGAATCGTTCT
AGCTCCCTGCTTGCCCATACTATATGTTTTAATTTATATTTTTTCTTTCCCCCTGGCCTTAACCGAATTT
TTTCCCATCGCGATCTAATTCTCCCCCGCTTAATACTGACGCTCTCGCACCCATCTCTCTCCTTCTAGCC
TCCGCTAGTCAAAATTTTTGGCGTACTCACCAGTCGCCGCCCCTCGCCTCTTGCCGTGCGCGCTTCAGCA
AGCCGAGTCCTGCGTCGAGAGAGCTCCTCTGGTTTCCCTTTCGCTTTCAAGTCCCTGTTCGGGCGCCACT
GCTAGAGATTTTCCACACTGACTAAAAGGGTCTGAGGGATCTCTAGTTACCAGAGTCACACAACAGACGG
GCACACACTACTTGAAGCACTCAAGGCAAGCTTTATTGAGGCTTAAGCAGTGGGTTCCCTAGTTAGCCAG
AGAGCTCCCAGGCTCAGATCTGGTCTAACCAGAGAGACCCGTTTATGTATCGAGCTAGGCACTTAAATAC
AATATCTCTGCAATGCGGCAATTCAGTGGTTCGTCCAATCCATGTCAGACCCGTCTGTTGCCTTCCTAAT
AAGGCACGATCGTACCACCTTACTTCCACCAATCGGCATGCACGGTGCTTTTTCTCTCCTTGTAAGGCAT
GTTGCTAACTCATCGTTACCATGTTGCAAGACTACAAGAGTATTGCATAAGACTACATTAAGCTTGCAGC
TCCAGCTTTTGTTCCCTTTAGTGAGGGTTAATTGCGCGCTTGGCGTAATCATGGTCATAGCTGTTTCCTG
TGTGAAATTGTTATCCGCTCACAATTCCACACAACATACGAGCCGGAAGCATAAAGTGGAAAGCCTGGGG
TGCCTAATGAGTGAGCTAACTCACATTAATTGCGTTGCGCTCACTGCCCGCTTTCCAGTCGGGAAACCTG
TCGTGCCAGCTGCATTAATGAATCGGCCAACGCGCGGGGAGAGGCGGTTTGCGTATTGGGCGCTCTTCCG
CTTCCTCGCTCACTGACTCGCTGCGCTCGGTCGTTCGGCTGCGGCGAGCGGTATCAGCTCACTCAAAGGC
GGTAATACGGTTATCCACAGAATCAGGGGATAACGCAGGAAAGAACATGTGAGCAAAAGGCCAGCAAAAG
GCCAGGAACCGTAAAAAGGCCGCGTTGCTGGCGTTTTTCCATAGGCTCCGCCCCCCTGACGAGCATCACA
AAAATCGACGCTCAAGTCAGAGGTGGCGAAACCCGACAGGACTATAAAGATACCAGGCGTTTCCCCCTGG
AAGCTCCCTCGTGCGCTCTCCTGTTCCGACCCTGCCGCTTACCGGATACCTGTCCGCCTTTCTCCCTTCG
GGAAGCGTGGCGCTTTCTCATAGCTCACGCTGTAGGTATCTCAGTTCGGTGTAGGTCGTTCGCTCCAAGC
TGGGCTGTGTGCACGAACCCCCCGTTCAGCCCGACCGCTGCGCCTTATCCGGTAACTATCGTCTTGAGTC
CAACCCGGTAAGACACGACTTATCGCCACTGGCAGCAGCCACTGGTAACAGGATTAGCAGAGCGAGGTAT
GTAGGCGGTGCTACAGAGTTCTTGAAGTGGTGGCCTAACTACGGCTACACTAGAAGAACAGTATTTGGTA
TCTGCGCTCTGCTGAAGCCAGTTACCTTCGGAAAAAGAGTTGGTAGCTCTTGATCCGGCAAACAAACCAC
CGCTGGTAGCGGTGGTTTTTTTGTTTGCAAGCAGCAGATTACGCGCAGAAAAAAAGGATCTCAAGAAGAT
CCTTTGATCTTTTCTACGGGGTCTGACGCTCAGTGGAACGAAAACTCACGTTAAGGGATTTTGGTCATGA
GATTATCAAAAAGGATCTTCACCTAGATCCTTTTAAATTAAAAATGAAGTTTTAAATCAATCTAAAGTAT
ATATGAGTAAACTTGGTCTGACAGTTACCAATGCTTAATCAGTGAGGCACCTATCTCAGCGATCTGTCTA
TTTCGTTCATCCATAGTTGCCTGACTCCCCGTCGTGTAGATAACTACGATACGGGAGGGCTTACCATCTG
GCCCCAGTGCTGCAATGATACCGCGAGACCCACGCTCACCGGCTCCAGATTTATCAGCAATAAACCAGCC
AGCCGGAAGGGCCGAGCGCAGAAGTGGTCCTGCAACTTTATCCGCCTCCATCCAGTCTATTAATTGTTGC
CGGGAAGCTAGAGTAAGTAGTTCGCCAGTTAATAGTTTGCGCAACGTTGTTGCCATTGCTACAGGCATCG
TGGTGTCACGCTCGTCGTTTGGTATGGCTTCATTCAGCTCCGGTTCCCAACGATCAAGGCGAGTTACATG
ATCTCCCATGTTGTGCAAAAAAGCGGTTAGCTCCTTCGGTCCTCCGATCGTTGTCAGAAGTAAGTTGGCC
GCAGTGTTATCACTCATGGTTATGGCAGCACTGCATAATTCTCTTACTGTCATGCCATCCGTAAGATGCT
TTTCTGTGACTGGTGAGTACTCAACCAAGTCATTCTGAGAATAGTGTATGCGGCGACCGAGTTGCTCTTG
CCCGGCGTCAATACGGGATAATACCGCGCCACATAGCAGAACTTTAAAAGTGCTCATCATTGGAAAACGT
TCTTCGGGGCGAAAACTCTCAAGGATCTTACCGCTGTTGAGATCCAGTTCGATGTAACCCACTCGTGCAC
CCAACTGATCTTCAGCATCTTTTACTTTCACCAGCGTTTCTGGGTGAGCAAAAACAGGAAGGCAAAATGC
CGCAAAAAAGGGAATAAGGGCGACACGGAAATGTTGAATACTCATACTCTTCCTTTTTCAATATTATTGA
AGCATTTATCAGGGTTATTGTCTCATGAGCGGATACATATTTGAATGTATTTAGAAAAATAAACAAATAG
GGGTTCCGCGCACATTTCCCCGAAAAGTGCCACCTAAATTGTAAGCGTTAATATTTTGTTAAAATTCGCG
TTAAATTTTTGTTAAATCAGCTCATTTTTTAACCAATAGGCCGAAATCGGCAAAATCCCTTATAAATCAA
AAGAATAGACCGAGATAGGGT
[37 nt withheld, positions 3172-3208]
AAAGAACGTGGACTCCAACGTCAAAGG
[49 nt withheld, positions 3236-3284]
T
[91 nt withheld, positions 3286-3376]
G
[124 nt withheld, positions 3378-3501]
CCCATTCGCCATTCAGGCTGCGCAACTGTTGGGAAGGGCGATCGGTGCGGGCCTCTTCGCTATTACGCCA
GCTGGCGAAAGGGGGATGTGCTGCAAGGCGATTAAGTTGGGTAACGCCAGGGTTTTCCCAGTCACGACGT
TGTAAAACGACGGCCAGTGAGCGCGCGTAATACGACTCACTATAGGGCGAATTGGGTACGTCCCTAGGCC
TCCAAAAAAGCCTCCTCACTACTTCTGGAATAGCTCAGAGGCCGAGGCGGCCTCGGCCTCTGCATAAATA
AAAAAAATTAGTCAGCCATGGGGCGGAGAATGGGCGGAACTGGGCGGAGTTAGGGGCGGGATGGGCGGAG
TTAGGGGCGGGATAGCTAGAGCCAGACATGATAAGATACATTGATGAGTTTGGACAAACCACAACTAGAA
TGCAGTGAAAAAAATGCTTTATTTGTGAAATTTGTGATGCTATTGCTTTATTTGTAACCATTATAAGCTG
CAATAAACAAGTTCCTCTCACTCTCTGATATTCATTTCTTTGCAAGTTATAAATACTGAATAATAAGATG
ACATGAACTACTACTGCTAGAGATTTTCCACACTGACTAAAAGGGTCTGAGGGATCTCTAGTTACCAGAG
TCACACAACAGACGGGCACACACTACTTGAAGCACTCAAGGCAAGCTTTATTGAGGCTTAAGCAGTGGGT
TCCCTAGTTAGCCAGAGAGCTCCCAGGCTCAGATCTGGTCTAACCAGAGAGACCCAGTACAAGCAAAAAG
CAGATCTTGTCTTCGTTGGGAGTGAATTAGCCCTTCCAGTCCCCCCTTTTCTTTTAAAAAGTGGCTAAGA
TCTACAGCTGCCTTGTAAGTCATTGGTCTTAAAGGTACCGAGCTCGAATTCCAGGCGGGGAGGCGGCCCA
AAGGGAGATCCGACTCGTCTGAGGGCGAAGGCGAAGACGCGGAAGAGGCCGCAGAGCCGGCAGCAGGCCG
CGGGAAGGAAGGTCCGCTGGATTGAGGGCCGAAGGGACGTAGCAGAAGGACGTCCCGCGCAGAATCCAGG
TGGCAACACAGGCGAGCAGCCATGGAAAGGACGTCAGCTTCCCCGACAACACCACGGAATTGTCAGTGCC
CAACAGCCGAGCCCCTGTCCAGCAGCGGGCAAGGCAGGCGGCGATGAGTTCCGCCGTGGCAATAGGGAGG
GGGAAAGCGAAAGTCCCGGAAAGGAGCTGACAGGTGGTGGCAATGCCCCAACCAGTGGGGGTTGCGTCAG
CAAACACAGTGCACACCACGCCACGTTGCCTGACAACGGGCCACAACTCCTCATAAAGAGACAGCAACCA
GGATTTATACAAGGAGGAGAAAATGAAAGCCATACGGGAAGCAATAGCATGATACAAAGGCATTAAAGCA
GCGTATCCACATAGCGTAAAAGGAGCAACATAGTTAAGAATACCAGTCAATCTTTCACAAATTTTGTAAT
CCAGAGGTTGATTGTCGACGCGGCCGCTTTACTTGTACAGCTCGTCCATGCCGAGAGTGATCCCGGCGGC
GGTCACGAACTCCAGCAGGACCATGTGATCGCGCTTCTCGTTGGGGTCTTTGCTCAGGGCGGACTGGGTG
CTCAGGTAGTGGTTGTCGGGCAGCAGCACGGGGCCGTCGCCGATGGGGGTGTTCTGCTGGTAGTGGTCGG
CGAGCTGCACGCTGCCGTCCTCGATGTTGTGGCGGATCTTGAAGTTCACCTTGATGCCGTTCTTCTGCTT
GTCGGCCATGATATAGACGTTGTGGCTGTTGTAGTTGTACTCCAGCTTGTGCCCCAGGATGTTGCCGTCC
TCCTTGAAGTCGATGCCCTTCAGCTCGATGCGGTTCACCAGGGTGTCGCCCTCGAACTTCACCTCGGCGC
GGGTCTTGTAGTTGCCGTCGTCCTTGAAGAAGATGGTGCGCTCCTGGACGTAGCCTTCGGGCATGGCGGA
CTTGAAGAAGTCGTGCTGCTTCATGTGGTCGGGGTAGCGGCTGAAGCACTGCACGCCGTAGGTCAGGGTG
GTCACGAGGGTGGGCCAGGGCACGGGCAGCTTGCCGGTGGTGCAGATGAACTTCAGGGTCAGCTTGCCGT
AGGTGGCATCGCCCTCGCCCTCGCCGGACACGCTGAACTTGTGGCCGTTTACGTCGCCGTCCAGCTCGAC
CAGGATGGGCACCACCCCGGTGAACAGCTCCTCGCCCTTGCTCACCATCGGTCCAGGATTCTCTTCGACA
TCTCCGGCTTGTTTCAGCAGAGAGAAGTTTGTTGCGCCGGATCCTGCGTAGTCTGGGACGTCATAGGGGT
ACCCGGCATAGTCGGGCACGTCGTAGGGATAGCCAGCGTAATCCGGAACATCATACGGGTAGGGTCCCTG
AAAGAGCACCTCAAGCAGCGTCGGGGGAGCTGCCTCGAAGGTGATTAGACTGGATTCTGGGGCAGCCCCC
TTCCCTGGGGGTGTGGGAGCTTTGTCTGAGGGCAGGGGGCTGTCCACCTTGGCCCCAGACTCCTCTTCAT
CATCATCCATGCTGGGCCAGATGGACTGGTCTTCCACTCTCTTCAGCCGCTCATTGAGTGCCTTCAGGGC
CAGTTGCCTTCTCCGCTCGGCGTCTTGAGGGTCTGTGCCTGGCAGGCTGATGGTGATGGAGGATGGGGCA
CCCACATCGTAGCGCTTCACCGTCTTCTGGCATATCTTTACCTTCACCAGGAGGCTGTGCACCAAGTTCG
CCAGCAAACCCACCACAGGCTGCAGGATCTCAGGGAAGAAAGTGGCGAAAGCAAAGTGGTCAGCCATGTC
CCCTCGGCCCCGGCTATGGCGCTGGTAGAAGCGAAGATATACCCAACTGGAGAGCAGCCCGAAGCCATAG
GAAGCCAGCGCCGGGCTCTGGAGCAGCGTGGCGAGCCGCAGCAGGAGCAGCAGCGCCAGCAGCAGCATGG
GCATCACACTGACGCGCACCTGGGGCACTCGCAGGACCACACAGTCCCCCATGGTTTGCTTGAGTGCCAC
CAGGACGCCACCTAGGAAGCCCAAGGCGCCGTGGATACGGACAGTGAACAGGTAGACCAGGTTGAAGGAA
GCCATGTAGGTGAGGAGGTAGGCGAAGGCCCCCAGCAGCCCTACAGACACATTCACCACTGAGAAGAAGA
TGAGCAGCTCCAAGGCCCCCCAGAGGGGCTCCAGCAAACGCCCGGCCACCACCACCGTTGTCAGGCTGAT
GGCCACGTCCCACACATGCTGCTCCATCAGCCCATGGGTGGCCAGGGTCCAGATCCAGAAGTTGGGAGGA
AAGAGGTAGCCCGGGGTGACCGCCAGGCAGCCTGTGTCCACGGCGAAGGAGAGCAGGTAGAGGAATAGTA
CCGCCGCACACAGAGCCTTCACCACCACGCTGGCGCTGGCCAGAATGGCCCCCAAGTGCTGGCGGGCGCC
TGGCAGGGCACGTTGCATGGTGGCGACCGGTGGATCCGCTAGCGTCGGTGTCTTCTATGGAGGTCAAAAC
AGCGTGGATGGCGTCTCCCCAAGTGACGATCACAGCGATCCACAAACAAGAACCGCGACCCAAATCCCGG
CTGCGACGGAACTAGCTGTGCCACACCCGGCGCGTCCTTATATAATCATCGGCGTTCACCGCCCCACGGA
GATCCCTCCGCAGAATCGCCGAGAAGGGACTACTTTTCCTCGCCTGTTCCGCTCTCTGGAAAGAAAACCA
GTGCCCTAGAGTCACCCAAGTCCCGTCCTAAAATGTCCTTCTGCTGATACTGGGGTTCTAAGGCCGAGTC
TTATGAGCAGCGGGCCGCTGTCCTGAGCGTCCGGGCGGAAGGATCAGGACGCTCGCTGCGCCCTTCGTCT
GACGTGGCAGCGCTCGCCGTGAGGAGGGGGGCGCCCGCGGGAGGCGCCAAAACCCGGCGCGGAGGCCATA
AAATTTTGAATTTTGTAATTTGTTTTTGTAATTCTTTAGTTTGTATGTCTGTTGCTATTATGTCTACTAT
TCTTTCCCCTGCACTATACCCCCCAATCCCCCCTTTTCTTTTAAAAGTTAACCGATACCGTCGAGATCCG
TTCACTAATCGAATGGATCTGTCTCTGTCTCTCTCTCCACCTTCTTCTTCTATTCCTTCGGGCCTGTCGG
GTCCCCTCGGGGTTGGGAGGTGGGTCTGAAACGATAATGGTGAATATCCCTGCCTAACTCTATTCACTAT
AGAAAGTACAGCAAAAACTATTCTTAAACCTACCAAGCCTCCTACTATCATTATGAATAATTTTATATAC
CACAGCCAATTTGTTATGTTAAACCAATTCCACAAACTTGCCCATTTATCTAATTCCAATAATTCTTGTT
CATTCTTTTCTTGCTGGTTTTGCGATTCTTCAATTAAGGAGTGTATTAAGCTTGTGTAATTGTTAATTTC
TCTGTCCCACTCCATCCAGGTCGTGTGATTCCAAATCTGTTCCAGAGATTTATTACTCCAACTAGCATTC
CAAGGCACAGCAGTGGTGCAAATGAGTTTTCCAGAGCAACCCCAAATCCCCAGGAGCTGTTGATCCTTTA
GGTATCTTTCCACAGCCAGGATTCTTGCCTGGAGCTGCTTGATGCCCCAGACTGTGAGTTGCAACAGATG
CTGTTGCGCCTCAATAGCCCTCAGCAAATTGTTCTGCTGCTGCACTATACCAGACAATAATTGTCTGGCC
TGTACCGTCAGCGTCATTGACGCTGCGCCCATAGTGCTTCCTGCTGCTCCCAAGAACCCAAGGAACAAAG
CTCCTATTCCCACTGCTCTTTTTTCTCTCTGCACCACTCTTCTCTTTGCCTTGGTGGGTGCTACTCCTAA
TGGTTCAATTTTTACTACTTTATATTTATATAATTCACTTCTCCAATTGTCCCTCATATCTCCTCCTCCA
GGTCTGAAGATCAGCGGCCGCTTGCTGTGCGGTGGTCTTACTTTTGTTTTGCTCTTCCTCTATCTTGTCT
AAAGCTTCCTTGGTGTCTTTTATCTCTATCCTTTGATGCA
Features (pLannotate 1.2.2; 26 found; start..end, strand, type, name):
    248..373     -  misc_feature   HIV-1 Ψ: packaging signal of human immunodeficiency virus type 1
    420..600     -  LTR            5' LTR (truncated): truncated 5' long terminal repeat (LTR) from HIV-1
    601..827     -  promoter       RSV promoter: Rous sarcoma virus enhancer/promoter
    855..873     -  promoter       T3 promoter: promoter for bacteriophage T3 RNA polymerase
    918..934     -  protein_bind   lac operator: The lac repressor binds to the lac operator to inhibit transcription in E. coli. This inhibition can be relieved by adding lactose or isopropyl-β-D-thiogalactopyranoside (IPTG). lac repressor encoded by lacI
    942..968     -  promoter       lac promoter (fragment): promoter for the E. coli lac operon
    987..1008    -  protein_bind   CAP binding site: CAP binding activates transcription in the presence of cAMP. E. coli catabolite activator protein
   1021..1113    -  CDS            lacI (fragment): lac repressor; lacI; The lac repressor binds to the lac operator to inhibit transcription in E. coli. This inhibition can be relieved by adding lactose or isopropyl-β-D-thiogalactopyranoside (IPTG).
   1296..1884    -  rep_origin     ori: high-copy-number ColE1/pMB1/pBR322/pUC origin of replication
   2055..2915    -  CDS            AmpR: β-lactamase; bla; confers resistance to ampicillin, carbenicillin, and related antibiotics
   2916..3020    -  promoter       AmpR promoter: bla
   3073..3501    -  rep_origin     f1 ori (sequence partly withheld): f1 bacteriophage origin of replication; arrow indicates direction of (+) strand synthesis
   3506..3661    -  CDS            lacZα (fragment): LacZα fragment of β-galactosidase; lacZ fragment
   3669..3687    +  promoter       T7 promoter: promoter for bacteriophage T7 RNA polymerase
   3708..3843    -  rep_origin     SV40 ori: SV40 origin of replication
   3883..4004    -  polyA_signal   SV40 poly(A) signal: SV40 polyadenylation signal
   4076..4309    -  LTR            3' LTR (ΔU3): self-inactivating 3' long terminal repeat (LTR) from HIV-1
   4311..4379    -  CDS            nef (fragment): NEF_HV1Z2 - Experimental evidence at protein level: Swiss-Prot protein existence level 1. Extracellular Nef protein targets CD4(+) T-lymphocytes for apoptosis by interacting with CXCR4 surface receptors. From Human immunodeficiency virus type 1 group M subtype D (isolate Z2/CDC-Z34) (HIV-1).
   4396..4984    -  misc_feature   WPRE: woodchuck hepatitis virus posttranscriptional regulatory element
   5000..5719    -  CDS            EGFP: the original enhanced GFP (Yang et al., 1996) mammalian codon-optimized
   5897..6949    -  CDS            TMEM115: TM115_HUMAN - Also known as PL6 From Homo sapiens (Human).
   7020..7418    -  promoter       UbC promoter: human ubiquitin C promoter
   7421..7537    -  misc_feature   cPPT/CTS: central polypurine tract and central termination sequence of HIV-1
   7556..7656    -  CDS            Rev (fragment): human immunodeficiency virus 1 (HIV-1) Rev protein; rev; enhances nuclear export of unspliced and incompletely spliced viral mRNAs
   8033..8266    -  misc_feature   RRE: The Rev response element (RRE) of HIV-1 allows for Rev-dependent mRNA export from the nucleus to the cytoplasm.
   8412..264     -  CDS            HIV-1 gag (fragment) (across the origin): gag protein from human immunodeficiency virus 1; gag
