[The description below was written by a language model from this plasmid's Addgene catalogue record and pLannotate feature annotations shown in this document.]
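Description:
pLV UBC hTMEM115-3C-3xHA-P2A-eGFP is an 8.5 kb third-generation-style, self-inactivating lentiviral transfer vector for stable expression of the "GolgiTag" in mammalian cells. In bacteria it is maintained through a high-copy ColE1/pUC-type origin and selected with ampicillin via the β-lactamase gene. An f1 origin and remnants of a lac/lacZα cloning region with T3 and T7 promoters are carried over from the parental plasmid. The viral backbone has an RSV promoter driving a truncated HIV-1 5' LTR, followed by the Ψ packaging signal with a gag fragment, the RRE for Rev-dependent export of the genomic RNA, and the cPPT/CTS. Downstream of the payload lie a WPRE to boost transcript expression and a ΔU3 3' LTR that inactivates LTR promoter activity after integration, with an SV40 poly(A) signal and SV40 origin outside the LTR.

The expression cassette uses the human ubiquitin C promoter to transcribe a single open reading frame encoding human TMEM115 (also known as PL6) fused at its C terminus to a 3xHA epitope. By its name, the construct carries a 3C element between TMEM115 and the tag, presumably a 3C protease cleavage site, and a P2A peptide linking the fusion to EGFP. These short elements and the HA tag fall in the unannotated interval between the TMEM115 and EGFP features. P2A-mediated ribosomal skipping should yield the tagged protein and free EGFP from one transcript, so fluorescence reports on expression. There is no drug-resistance marker for mammalian cells, and EGFP instead allows sorting of transduced cells for a desired expression level. The HA-tagged TMEM115 serves as the handle for Golgi immunoprecipitation (GolgiIP), and the associated work concerns spatiotemporal proteomic profiling of cellular responses to NLRP3 agonists.
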