Addgene plasmid #214996: pLV UBC hTMEM115-3C-3xHA-P2A-eGFP
Purpose: Stably express the GolgiTag (GolgiIP handle) in mammalian cells (human ORF). eGFP for cell sorting desired expression levels.
Depositing lab: Wade Harper. Depositing organization: Harvard Medical School. Publication: Spatiotemporal proteomic profiling of cellular responses to NLRP3 agonists. Hollingsworth LR, Veeraraghavan P, Paulo JA, Harper JW. bioRxiv 2024.04.19.590338 10.1101/2024.04.19.590338.
Backbone
  Vector backbone: pLV UBC
  Vector type: Mammalian Expression, Lentiviral
  Selectable markers: eGFP
Growth in bacteria
  Bacterial resistance: Ampicillin, 100 μg/mL
  Growth temperature: 30°C
  Growth strain: NEB Stable
  Copy number: High Copy
Gene/Insert
  Gene/Insert name: TMEM115
  Species: H. sapiens (human)
  Entrez Gene: TMEM115 (a.k.a. PL6)
  Promoter: UBC
  Tag / fusion protein: 3xHA (C terminal on insert)
  Cloning method: Gibson Cloning
  Sequencing primers: 5′ TTATATAAGGACGCGCCG
Terms and licenses: Academic/Nonprofit Terms; Industry Terms: Not Available to Industry
Depositor comments: Additional data, code, and other details related to this work (Hollingsworth et al. 2024) are available at https://harperlab.pubpub.org/pub/nlrp3/.
How to cite: pLV UBC hTMEM115-3C-3xHA-P2A-eGFP was a gift from Wade Harper (Addgene plasmid # 214996 ; http://n2t.net/addgene:214996 ; RRID:Addgene_214996)
