>Addgene plasmid #214996 | pLV UBC hTMEM115-3C-3xHA-P2A-eGFP | depositor partial sequence | sequence record 419285 | Insert: hTMEM115-3C-3xHA-P2A-eGFP
ATGCAACGTGCCCTGCCAGGCGCCCGCCAGCACTTGGGGGCCATTCTGGCCAGCGCCAGCGTGGTGGTGA
AGGCTCTGTGTGCGGCGGTACTATTCCTCTACCTGCTCTCCTTCGCCGTGGACACAGGCTGCCTGGCGGT
CACCCCGGGCTACCTCTTTCCTCCCAACTTCTGGATCTGGACCCTGGCCACCCATGGGCTGATGGAGCAG
CATGTGTGGGACGTGGCCATCAGCCTGACAACGGTGGTGGTGGCCGGGCGTTTGCTGGAGCCCCTCTGGG
GGGCCTTGGAGCTGCTCATCTTCTTCTCAGTGGTGAATGTGTCTGTAGGGCTGCTGGGGGCCTTCGCCTA
CCTCCTCACCTACATGGCTTCCTTCAACCTGGTCTACCTGTTCACTGTCCGTATCCACGGCGCCTTGGGC
TTCCTAGGTGGCGTCCTGGTGGCACTCAAGCAAACCATGGGGGACTGTGTGGTCCTGCGAGTGCCCCAGG
TGCGCGTCAGTGTGATGCCCATGCTGCTGCTGGCGCTGCTGCTCCTGCTGCGGCTCGCCACGCTGCTCCA
GAGCCCGGCGCTGGCTTCCTATGGCTTCGGGCTGCTCTCCAGTTGGGTATATCTTCGCTTCTACCAGCGC
CATAGCCGGGGCCGAGGGGACATGGCTGACCACTTTGCTTTCGCCACTTTCTTCCCTGAGATCCTGCAGC
CTGTGGTGGGTTTGCTGGCGAACTTGGTGCACAGCCTCCTGGTGAAGGTAAAGATATGCCAGAAGACGGT
GAAGCGCTACGATGTGGGTGCCCCATCCTCCATCACCATCAGCCTGCCAGGCACAGACCCTCAAGACGCC
GAGCGGAGAAGGCAACTGGCCCTGAAGGCACTCAATGAGCGGCTGAAGAGAGTGGAAGACCAGTCCATCT
GGCCCAGCATGGATGATGATGAAGAGGAGTCTGGGGCCAAGGTGGACAGCCCCCTGCCCTCAGACAAAGC
TCCCACACCCCCAGGGAAGGGGGCTGCCCCAGAATCCAGTCTAATCACCTTCGAGGCAGCTCCCCCGACG
CTGCTTGAGGTGCTCTTTCAGGGACCCTACCCGTATGATGTTCCGGATTACGCTGGCTATCCCTACGACG
TGCCCGACTATGCCGGGTACCCCTATGACGTCCCAGACTACGCAGGATCCGGCGCAACAAACTTCTCTCT
GCTGAAACAAGCCGGAGATGTCGAAGAGAATCCTGGACCGATGGTGAGCAAGGGCGAGGAGCTGTTCACC
GGGGTGGTGCCCATCCTGGTCGAGCTGGACGGCGACGTAAACGGCCACAAGTTCAGCGTGTCCGGCGAGG
GCGAGGGCGATGCCACCTACGGCAAGCTGACCCTGAAGTTCATCTGCACCACCGGCAAGCTGCCCGTGCC
CTGGCCCACCCTCGTGACCACCCTGACCTACGGCGTGCAGTGCTTCAGCCGCTACCCCGACCACATGAAG
CAGCACGACTTCTTCAAGTCCGCCATGCCCGAAGGCTACGTCCAGGAGCGCACCATCTTCTTCAAGGACG
ACGGCAACTACAAGACCCGCGCCGAGGTGAAGTTCGAGGGCGACACCCTGGTGAACCGCATCGAGCTGAA
GGGCATCGACTTCAAGGAGGACGGCAACATCCTGGGGCACAAGCTGGAGTACAACTACAACAGCCACAAC
GTCTATATCATGGCCGACAAGCAGAAGAACGGCATCAAGGTGAACTTCAAGATCCGCCACAACATCGAGG
ACGGCAGCGTGCAGCTCGCCGACCACTACCAGCAGAACACCCCCATCGGCGACGGCCCCGTGCTGCTGCC
CGACAACCACTACCTGAGCACCCAGTCCGCCCTGAGCAAAGACCCCAACGAGAAGCGCGATCACATGGTC
CTGCTGGAGTTCGTGACCGCCGCCGGGATCACTCTCGGCATGGACGAGCTGTACAAGTAA
